>Addgene plasmid #156707 | pD649-HAsp-JAML-Fc(DAPA)-AviTag-6xHis | depositor full sequence | sequence record 302523 | Full Sequence
TTTCAATATTATTGAAGCATTTATCAGGGTTATTGTCTCATGAGCGGATACATATTTGAATGTATTTAGA
AAAATAAACAAATAGGGGTCAGTGTTACAACCAATTAACCAATTCTGAACATTATCGCGAGCCCATTTAT
ACCTGAATATGGCTCATAACACCCCTTGCTCATGACCAAAATCCCTTAACGTGAGTTACGCGCGCGTCGT
TCCACTGAGCGTCAGACCCCGTAGAAAAGATCAAAGGATCTTCTTGAGATCCTTTTTTTCTGCGCGTAAT
CTGCTGCTTGCAAACAAAAAAACCACCGCTACCAGCGGTGGTTTGTTTGCCGGATCAAGAGCTACCAACT
CTTTTTCCGAAGGTAACTGGCTTCAGCAGAGCGCAGATACCAAATACTGTTCTTCTAGTGTAGCCGTAGT
TAGCCCACCACTTCAAGAACTCTGTAGCACCGCCTACATACCTCGCTCTGCTAATCCTGTTACCAGTGGC
TGCTGCCAGTGGCGATAAGTCGTGTCTTACCGGGTTGGACTCAAGACGATAGTTACCGGATAAGGCGCAG
CGGTCGGGCTGAACGGGGGGTTCGTGCACACAGCCCAGCTTGGAGCGAACGACCTACACCGAACTGAGAT
ACCTACAGCGTGAGCTATGAGAAAGCGCCACGCTTCCCGAAGGGAGAAAGGCGGACAGGTATCCGGTAAG
CGGCAGGGTCGGAACAGGAGAGCGCACGAGGGAGCTTCCAGGGGGAAACGCCTGGTATCTTTATAGTCCT
GTCGGGTTTCGCCACCTCTGACTTGAGCGTCGATTTTTGTGATGCTCGTCAGGGGGGCGGAGCCTATGGA
AAAACGCCAGCAACGCGGCCTTTTTACGGTTCCTGGCCTTTTGCTGGCCTTTTGCTCACATGTTCTTTCC
TGCGTTATCCCCTGATTCTGTGGATAACCGTATTACCGCCTTTGAGTGAGCTGATACCGCTCGCCGCAGC
CGAACGACCGAGCGCAGCGAGTCAGTGAGCGAGGAAGCGGAAGGCGAGAGTAGGGAACTGCCAGGCATCA
AACTAAGCAGAAGGCCCCTGACGGATGGCCTTTTTGCGTTTCTACAAACTCTTTCTGTGTTGTAAAACGA
CGGCCAGTCTTAAGCTCGGGCCCCCTGGGCGGTTCTGATAACGAGTAATCGTTAATCCGCAAATAACGTA
AAAACCCGCTTCGGCGGGTTTTTTTATGGGGGGAGTTTAGGGAAAGAGCATTTGTCAGAATATTTAAGGG
CGCCTGTCACTTTGCTTGATATATGAGAATTATTTAACCTTATAAATGAGAAAAAAGCAACGCACTTTAA
ATAAGATACGTTGCTTTTTCGATTGATGAACACCTATAATTAAACTATTCATCTATTATTTATGATTTTT
TGTATATACAATATTTCTAGTTTGTTAAAGAGAATTAAGAAAATAAATCTCGAAAATAATAAAGGGAAAA
TCAGTTTTTGATATCAAAATTATACATGTCAACGATAATACAAAATATAATACAAACTATAAGATGTTAT
CAGTATTTATTATCATTTAGAATAAATTTTGTGTCGCCCTTAATTGTGAGCGGATAACAATTACGAGCTT
CATGCACAGTGGCGTTGACTCAATATTGGCCATTAGCCATATTATTCATTGGTTATATAGCATAAATCAA
TATTGGCTATTGGCCATTGCATACGTTGTATCTATATCATAATATGTACATTTATATTGGCTCATGTCCA
ATATGACCGCCATGTTGGCATTGATTATTGACTAGTTATTAATAGTAATCAATTACGGGGTCATTAGTTC
ATAGCCCATATATGGAGTTCCGCGTTACATAACTTACGGTAAATGGCCCGCCTGGCTGACCGCCCAACGA
CCCCCGCCCATTGACGTCAATAATGACGTATGTTCCCATAGTAACGCCAATAGGGACTTTCCATTGACGT
CAATGGGTGGAGTATTTACGGTAAACTGCCCACTTGGCAGTACATCAAGTGTATCATATGCCAAGTACGC
CCCCTATTGACGTCAATGACGGTAAATGGCCCGCCTGGCATTATGCCCAGTACATGACCTTATGGGACTT
TCCTACTTGGCAGTACATCTACGTATTAGTCATCGCTATTACCATGGTGATGCGGTTTTGGCAGTACATC
AATGGGCGTGGATAGCGGTTTGACTCACGGGGATTTCCAAGTCTCCACCCCATTGACGTCAATGGGAGTT
TGTTTTGGCACCAAAATCAACGGGACTTTCCAAAATGTCGTAACAACTCCGCCCCATTGACGCAAATGGG
CGGTAGGCGTGTACGGTGGGAGGTCTATATAAGCAGAGCTCGTTTAGTGAACCGTCAGATCGCCTGGAGA
CGCCATCCACGCTGTTTTGACCTCCATAGAAGACACCGGGACCGATCCAGCCTCCGCGGCCGGGAACGGT
GCATTGGAACGCGGATTCCCCGTGCCAAGAGTGACGTAAGTACCGCCTATAGAGTCTATAGGCCCACCCC
CTTGGCTTCGTTAGAACGCGGCTACAATTAATACATAACCTTATGTATCATACACATACGATTTAGGTGA
CACTATAGAATAACATCCACTTTGCCTTTCTCTCCACAGGTGTCCACTCCCAGGTCCAACTGCACCTCGG
TTCTATCGAAAACGCGCCTGCTAGCGCCACCATGAAGACCATCATTGCCCTGAGCTACATCTTCTGCCTG
GTGTTCGCTGCGGCCGCCTTGAACGATCTGAATGTGTCTCCACCTGAGCTGACCGTGCACGTGGGAGATT
CTGCTCTGATGGGCTGTGTGTTCCAGAGCACCGAGGACAAGTGCATCTTCAAGATCGACTGGACACTGAG
CCCTGGCGAGCACGCCAAGGATGAGTACGTGCTGTACTACTACTCCAACCTGAGCGTGCCCATCGGCCGG
TTCCAGAATAGAGTGCACCTGATGGGCGACATCCTGTGCAATGATGGAAGCCTGCTGCTGCAGGACGTGC
AAGAAGCCGATCAGGGCACCTACATCTGCGAGATCAGACTGAAGGGCGAGAGCCAGGTGTTCAAGAAAGC
CGTGGTGCTGCACGTGCTGCCCGAGGAACCTAAAGAACTGATGGTGCACGTTGGCGGCCTGATCCAGATG
GGATGTGTCTTTCAGTCCACCGAAGTGAAGCACGTGACCAAGGTGGAATGGATCTTTAGCGGCAGACGGG
CCAAAGAGGAAATCGTCTTTCGGTACTACCACAAGCTGCGGATGAGCGTGGAATACTCTCAGAGCTGGGG
CCACTTTCAGAACAGAGTGAATCTCGTGGGCGATATCTTCCGGAACGACGGCTCTATCATGCTGCAGGGC
GTCAGAGAGAGCGACGGCGGCAATTACACATGTAGCATCCACCTGGGCAACCTCGTGTTCAAAAAGACAA
TCGTGCTGCATGTGTCCCCAGAAGAACCCAGAACACTGGTCACACCAGCTGCTCTGAGGCCTCTGGTGCT
CGGCGGAAATCAACTTGGCGCGCCGGGCGGCGACAAGACCCACACCTGCCCCCCCTGCCCAGCTCCAGAA
CTGCTGGGAGGGCCTTCCGTGTTCCTGTTCCCCCCCAAGCCCAAGGACACCCTGATGATCAGCAGGACCC
CCGAGGTGACCTGCGTGGTGGTGGCCGTGTCCCACGAGGACCCAGAGGTGAAGTTCAACTGGTACGTGGA
CGGCGTGGAGGTGCACAACGCCAAGACCAAGCCCAGAGAGGAGCAGTACAACAGCACCTACAGGGTGGTG
TCCGTGCTGACCGTGCTGCACCAGGACTGGCTGAACGGCAAAGAATACAAGTGCAAAGTCTCCAACAAGG
CCCTGGCTGCCCCAATCGAAAAGACAATCAGCAAGGCCAAGGGCCAGCCACGGGAGCCCCAGGTGTACAC
CCTGCCCCCCAGCCGGGAGGAGATGACCAAGAACCAGGTGTCCCTGACCTGTCTGGTGAAGGGCTTCTAC
CCCAGCGATATCGCCGTGGAGTGGGAGAGCAACGGCCAGCCCGAGAACAACTACAAGACCACCCCCCCAG
TGCTGGACAGCGACGGCAGCTTCTTCCTGTACAGCAAGCTGACCGTGGACAAGTCCAGGTGGCAGCAGGG
CAACGTGTTCAGCTGCAGCGTGATGCACGAGGCCCTGCACAACCACTACACCCAGAAGTCCCTGAGCCTG
AGCCCCGGCGGCAGCGGTCTTAATGATATTTTCGAGGCTCAGAAGATTGAGTGGCATGAACACCACCACC
ATCACCACTAAGGCCGGCCTGTAGTCACTGGCACAACGCGTTACCCGGTAAGCCAATCGGGTATACACGG
TCGTCATACTGCAGACAGGGTTCTTCTACTTTGCAAGATAGTCTTGAGTAGTAAAATAAATAGATAGAGA
AAATCAGCCTCGACTGTGCCTTCTAGTTGCCAGCCATCTGTTGTTTGCCCCTCCCCCGTGCCTTCCTTGA
CCCTGGAAGGTGCCACTCCCACTGTCCTTTCCTAATAAAATGAGGAAATTGCATCACAACACTCAACCCT
ATCTCGGTCTATTCTTTTGATTTATAAGGGATTTTGCCGATTTCGGCCTATTGGTTAAAAAATGAGCTGA
TTTAACAAAAATTTAACGCGAATTAATTCTGTGGAATGTGTGTCAGTTAGGGTGTGGAAAGTCCCCAGGC
TCCCCAGCAGGCAGAAGTATGCAAAGCATGCATCTCAATTAGTCAGCAACCAGGTGTGGAAAGTCCCCAG
GCTCCCCAGCAGGCAGAAGTATGCAAAGCATGCATCTCAATTAGTCAGCAACCATAGTCCCGCCCCTAAC
TCCGCCCATCCCGCCCCTAACTCCGCCCAGTTCCGCCCATTCTCCGCCCCATGGCTGACTAATTTTTTTT
ATTTATGCAGAGGCCGAGGCCGCCTCTGCCTCTGAGCTATTCCAGAAGTAGTGAGGAGGCTTTTTTGGAG
GCCTAGGCTTTTGCAAAAAGCTCCCGGGAGCTTGTATATCCATTTTCGGATCTGATCAGCACGTGTTGAC
AATTAATCATCGGCATAGTATATCGGCATAGTATAATACGACAAGGTGAGGAACTAAACCATGACCGAGT
ACAAGCCCACGGTGCGCCTCGCCACCCGCGACGACGTCCCCAGGGCCGTACGCACCCTCGCCGCCGCGTT
CGCCGACTACCCCGCCACGCGCCACACCGTCGATCCGGACCGCCACATCGAGCGGGTCACCGAGCTGCAA
GAACTCTTCCTCACGCGCGTCGGGCTCGACATCGGCAAGGTGTGGGTCGCGGACGACGGCGCCGCGGTGG
CGGTCTGGACCACGCCGGAGAGCGTCGAAGCGGGGGCGGTGTTCGCCGAGATCGGCCCGCGCATGGCCGA
GTTGAGCGGTTCCCGGCTGGCCGCGCAGCAACAGATGGAAGGCCTCCTGGCGCCGCACCGGCCCAAGGAG
CCCGCGTGGTTCCTGGCCACCGTCGGCGTCTCGCCCGACCACCAGGGCAAGGGTCTGGGCAGCGCCGTCG
TGCTCCCCGGAGTGGAGGCGGCCGAGCGCGCCGGGGTGCCCGCCTTCCTGGAGACATCCGCGCCCCGCAA
CCTCCCCTTCTACGAGCGGCTCGGCTTCACCGTCACCGCCGACGTCGAGGTGCCCGAAGGACCGCGCACC
TGGTGCATGACCCGCAAGCCCGGTGCCTGACACGTGCTACGAGATTTCGATTCCACCGCCGCCTTCTATG
AAAGGTTGGGCTTCGGAATCGTTTTCCGGGACGCCGGCTGGATGATCCTCCAGCGCGGGGATCTCATGCT
GGAGTTCTTCGCCCACCCCAACTTGTTTATTGCAGCTTATAATGGTTACAAATAAAGCAATAGCATCACA
AATTTCACAAATAAAGCATTTTTTTCACTGCATTCTAGTTGTGGTTTGTCCAAACTCATCAATGTATCTT
ATCATGTCTGTATACCGTCGACCTCTAGCTAGAGCTTGGCGTAATCATGGTCATTACCAATGCTTAATCA
GTGAGGCACCTATCTCAGCGATCTGTCTATTTCGTTCATCCATAGTTGCCTGACTCCCCGTCGTGTAGAT
AACTACGATACGGGAGGGCTTACCATCTGGCCCCAGCGCTGCGATGATACCGCGAGAACCACGCTCACCG
GCTCCGGATTTATCAGCAATAAACCAGCCAGCCGGAAGGGCCGAGCGCAGAAGTGGTCCTGCAACTTTAT
CCGCCTCCATCCAGTCTATTAATTGTTGCCGGGAAGCTAGAGTAAGTAGTTCGCCAGTTAATAGTTTGCG
CAACGTTGTTGCCATCGCTACAGGCATCGTGGTGTCACGCTCGTCGTTTGGTATGGCTTCATTCAGCTCC
GGTTCCCAACGATCAAGGCGAGTTACATGATCCCCCATGTTGTGCAAAAAAGCGGTTAGCTCCTTCGGTC
CTCCGATCGTTGTCAGAAGTAAGTTGGCCGCAGTGTTATCACTCATGGTTATGGCAGCACTGCATAATTC
TCTTACTGTCATGCCATCCGTAAGATGCTTTTCTGTGACTGGTGAGTACTCAACCAAGTCATTCTGAGAA
TAGTGTATGCGGCGACCGAGTTGCTCTTGCCCGGCGTCAATACGGGATAATACCGCGCCACATAGCAGAA
CTTTAAAAGTGCTCATCATTGGAAAACGTTCTTCGGGGCGAAAACTCTCAAGGATCTTACCGCTGTTGAG
ATCCAGTTCGATGTAACCCACTCGTGCACCCAACTGATCTTCAGCATCTTTTACTTTCACCAGCGTTTCT
GGGTGAGCAAAAACAGGAAGGCAAAATGCCGCAAAAAAGGGAATAAGGGCGACACGGAAATGTTGAATAC
TCATATTCTTCCTT
Features (pLannotate 1.2.2; 21 found; start..end, strand, type, name):
    119..143     -  CDS            KanR (fragment): aminoglycoside phosphotransferase; aph(3')-Ia; confers resistance to kanamycin
    254..842     +  rep_origin     ori: high-copy-number ColE1/pMB1/pBR322/pUC origin of replication
   1067..1084    +  terminator     rrnB T2 terminator (fragment): transcription terminator T2 from the E. coli rrnB gene
   1109..1128    -  CDS            lacZα (fragment): LacZα fragment of β-galactosidase; lacZ fragment
   1584..1600    +  protein_bind   lac operator: The lac repressor binds to the lac operator to inhibit transcription in E. coli. This inhibition can be relieved by adding lactose or isopropyl-β-D-thiogalactopyranoside (IPTG). lac repressor encoded by lacI
   1843..2146    +  enhancer       CMV enhancer: human cytomegalovirus immediate early enhancer
   2147..2350    +  promoter       CMV promoter: human cytomegalovirus (CMV) immediate early promoter
   2486..2529    +  intron         CMV intron (fragment): modified intron A from human cytomegalovirus
   2581..2599    +  promoter       SP6 promoter: promoter for bacteriophage SP6 RNA polymerase
   2603..2640    +  CDS            IgH signal sequence (fragment): signal sequence from the mouse immunoglobulin heavy chain variable region
   2749..3516    +  CDS            JAML (fragment): JAML_HUMAN - Also known as AMICA1. Experimental evidence at protein level: Swiss-Prot protein existence level 1. Transmembrane protein of the plasma membrane of leukocytes that control their migration and activation through interaction with CXADR, a plasma membrane receptor found on adjacent epithelial and endothelial cells. The interaction between both receptors mediates the activation of gamma-delta T-cells, a subpopulation of T-cells residing in epithelia and involved in tissue homeostasis and repair. Upon epithelial CXADR-binding, JAML induces downstream cell signaling events in gamma-delt
   3532..4209    +  CDS            IGHG1 (fragment): IGHG1_HUMAN - Experimental evidence at protein level: Swiss-Prot protein existence level 1. Constant region of immunoglobulin heavy chains. Immunoglobulins, also known as antibodies, are membrane-bound or secreted glycoproteins produced by B lymphocytes. In the recognition phase of humoral immunity, the membrane-bound immunoglobulins serve as receptors which, upon binding of a specific antigen, trigger the clonal expansion and differentiation of B lymphocytes into immunoglobulins- secreting plasma cells. Secreted immunoglobulins mediate the effector phase of humoral immunity, which results in
   4424..4535    +  polyA_signal   bGH poly(A) signal: bovine growth hormone polyadenylation signal
   4536..4644    +  rep_origin     f1 ori (fragment): f1 bacteriophage origin of replication; arrow indicates direction of (+) strand synthesis
   4658..4987    +  promoter       SV40 promoter: SV40 enhancer and early promoter
   5035..5082    +  promoter       EM7 promoter: synthetic bacterial promoter&nbsp
   5101..5700    +  CDS            PuroR (fragment): puromycin N-acetyltransferase; pac from Streptomyces; confers resistance to puromycin
   5710..5835    +  CDS            ble (fragment): BLE_KLEPN - Experimental evidence at protein level: Swiss-Prot protein existence level 1. Binding protein with a strong affinity to the bleomycin family of antibiotics. Binds to CL990; an antimitotic-antibiotic compound. From Klebsiella pneumoniae.
   5830..5951    +  polyA_signal   SV40 poly(A) signal: SV40 polyadenylation signal
   6004..6864    -  CDS            AmpR: β-lactamase; bla; confers resistance to ampicillin, carbenicillin, and related antibiotics
   6867..89      -  promoter       AmpR promoter (fragment) (across the origin): bla
