[The description below was written by a language model from this plasmid's Addgene catalogue record and pLannotate feature annotations shown in this document.]
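Description:
pD649-HAsp-JAML-Fc(DAPA)-AviTag-6xHis is a mammalian expression plasmid of about 6.9 kb, built on the pD649 backbone, that produces the extracellular domain of human JAML (also called AMICA1) as a secreted Fc fusion protein. It is propagated in E. coli at high copy from a ColE1/pUC-type origin and selected with ampicillin through the β-lactamase gene. For mammalian cells the feature table also shows an SV40 early promoter/EM7 promoter cassette driving a puromycin N-acetyltransferase gene with an SV40 polyadenylation signal. Several short annotated fragments (KanR, lacZα, ble, f1 ori) appear to be backbone remnants rather than functional elements.

The expression unit is driven by the CMV immediate-early enhancer and promoter, followed by a fragment of CMV intron A. An SP6 promoter sits just upstream of the coding region, where it could support in vitro transcription and serves as a sequencing primer site. The name indicates an N-terminal "HAsp" signal peptide, although the annotation software matched this region only partially, to an immunoglobulin heavy-chain signal sequence. This leader directs the protein into the secretory pathway. The 768 bp JAML segment is cloned between retained NotI and AscI sites, in frame with a human IgG1 Fc carrying the D265A and P329A (DAPA) substitutions, which are generally used to reduce Fc effector interactions. According to the record, an AviTag for site-specific biotinylation and a 6xHis tag for affinity purification follow the Fc, though neither is individually annotated. A bGH polyadenylation signal terminates the transcript.

The plasmid belongs to a collection made for mapping extracellular protein–protein interactions among human immunoglobulin-superfamily cell-surface proteins. The depositor notes that some plasmids in the collection may carry an IS4-like transposase insertion upstream of the CMV promoter. No such element is annotated here.
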