Addgene plasmid #156707: pD649-HAsp-JAML-Fc(DAPA)-AviTag-6xHis
Purpose: Mammalian expression of cell-surface protein extracellular domain fused to Fc(DAPA)-Avi-6xHis. Protein is secreted from cells.
Depositing lab: Chris Garcia. Depositing organization: Stanford University. Publication: A Human IgSF Cell-Surface Interactome Reveals a Complex Network of Protein-Protein Interactions. Wojtowicz WM, Vielmetter J, Fernandes RA, Siepe DH, Eastman CL, Chisholm GB, Cox S, Klock H, Anderson PW, Rue SM, Miller JJ, Glaser SM, Bragstad ML, Vance J, Lam AW, Lesley SA, Zinn K, Garcia KC. Cell. 2020 Aug 20;182(4):1027-1043.e17. doi: 10.1016/j.cell.2020.07.025. PubMed 32822567.
Backbone
  Vector backbone: pD649
  Backbone size w/o insert (bp): 6106
  Vector type: Mammalian Expression
Growth in bacteria
  Bacterial resistance: Ampicillin, 100 μg/mL
  Growth temperature: 37°C
  Growth strain: DH5alpha
  Copy number: High Copy
Gene/Insert
  Gene/Insert name: JAML
  Species: H. sapiens (human)
  Insert size (bp): 768
  Mutation: Fc region of human IgG contains D265A and P329A mutations (DAPA)
  Entrez Gene: JAML (a.k.a. AMICA, AMICA1, CREA7-1, CREA7-4, Gm638)
  Promoter: CMV/SP6
  Tag / fusion protein: Fc(DAPA)-AviTag-6xHis (C terminal on backbone)
  Cloning method: Restriction Enzyme; 5′ cloning site GCGGCCGC (not destroyed); 3′ cloning site GGCGCGCC (not destroyed)
  Sequencing primers: 5′ ATTTAGGTGACACTATAG; 3′ CACGTACCAGTTGAACTTCACC
Resource information
  A portion of this plasmid was derived from a plasmid made by: synthesis by ThermoFisher
Terms and licenses: Academic/Nonprofit Terms; Industry Terms: Not Available to Industry
Depositor comments: Some plasmids in this collection may have an IS4-like element ISVsa5 family transposase upstream of the CMV promoter.
How to cite: pD649-HAsp-JAML-Fc(DAPA)-AviTag-6xHis was a gift from Chris Garcia (Addgene plasmid # 156707 ; http://n2t.net/addgene:156707 ; RRID:Addgene_156707)
