>Addgene plasmid #156707 | pD649-HAsp-JAML-Fc(DAPA)-AviTag-6xHis | depositor partial sequence | sequence record 302524 | insert (extracellular domain)
TTGAACGATCTGAATGTGTCTCCACCTGAGCTGACCGTGCACGTGGGAGATTCTGCTCTGATGGGCTGTG
TGTTCCAGAGCACCGAGGACAAGTGCATCTTCAAGATCGACTGGACACTGAGCCCTGGCGAGCACGCCAA
GGATGAGTACGTGCTGTACTACTACTCCAACCTGAGCGTGCCCATCGGCCGGTTCCAGAATAGAGTGCAC
CTGATGGGCGACATCCTGTGCAATGATGGAAGCCTGCTGCTGCAGGACGTGCAAGAAGCCGATCAGGGCA
CCTACATCTGCGAGATCAGACTGAAGGGCGAGAGCCAGGTGTTCAAGAAAGCCGTGGTGCTGCACGTGCT
GCCCGAGGAACCTAAAGAACTGATGGTGCACGTTGGCGGCCTGATCCAGATGGGATGTGTCTTTCAGTCC
ACCGAAGTGAAGCACGTGACCAAGGTGGAATGGATCTTTAGCGGCAGACGGGCCAAAGAGGAAATCGTCT
TTCGGTACTACCACAAGCTGCGGATGAGCGTGGAATACTCTCAGAGCTGGGGCCACTTTCAGAACAGAGT
GAATCTCGTGGGCGATATCTTCCGGAACGACGGCTCTATCATGCTGCAGGGCGTCAGAGAGAGCGACGGC
GGCAATTACACATGTAGCATCCACCTGGGCAACCTCGTGTTCAAAAAGACAATCGTGCTGCATGTGTCCC
CAGAAGAACCCAGAACACTGGTCACACCAGCTGCTCTGAGGCCTCTGGTGCTCGGCGGAAATCAACTT
